Addgene plasmid #230907: GMR11F02-Gal4 UAS-GFP
Purpose: Tissue-specific expression of GFP in wing and haltere imaginal discs.
Depositing lab: Michael Boutros. Depositing organization: Deutsches Krebsforschungszentrum (DKFZ). Publication: Improved in vivo gene knockout with high specificity using multiplexed Cas12a sgRNAs. Port F, Buhmann MA, Zhou J, Stricker M, Vaughan-Brown A, Michalsen AC, Rossmanith E, Poltl A, Grosskurth L, Huber J, Menendez Kury LB, Weberbauer B, Hubl M, Puscher E, Heigwer F, Boutros M. Nat Commun. 2026 Jan 15;17(1):877. doi: 10.1038/s41467-026-68434-z. PubMed 41540063.
Backbone
  Vector backbone: pGMR11F02-Gal4
  Vector type: Insect Expression
Growth in bacteria
  Bacterial resistance: Ampicillin, 100 μg/mL
  Growth temperature: 37°C
  Growth strain: DH5alpha
  Copy number: Unknown
Gene/Insert
  Gene/Insert name: GFP
  Promoter: GMR11F02Gal4-UAS
  Cloning method: Gibson Cloning
  Sequencing primers: 5′ GGAACTAGGCTAGAGCTTAGGA
Terms and licenses: Academic/Nonprofit Terms; Industry Terms: Not Available to Industry
Depositor comments: Please visit https://doi.org/10.1101/2024.11.26.625385 for bioRxiv preprint.
How to cite: GMR11F02-Gal4 UAS-GFP was a gift from Michael Boutros (Addgene plasmid # 230907 ; http://n2t.net/addgene:230907 ; RRID:Addgene_230907)
