[The description below was written by a language model from this plasmid's Addgene catalogue record and pLannotate feature annotations shown in this document.]
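Description:
GMR11F02-Gal4 UAS-GFP is a 16.5 kb Drosophila (insect expression) transgenesis plasmid built on the pGMR11F02-Gal4 backbone. It places both halves of the Gal4/UAS binary system on a single construct. It is propagated in E. coli through a high-copy ColE1/pUC-type origin with ampicillin selection (AmpR). It also retains pBluescript-derived elements, including an f1 origin, lacZα and lac promoter remnants, and T3 and T7 promoters. For fly transgenesis it carries a φC31 integrase attB site, which allows site-specific integration into a genomic attP landing site. A mini-white gene serves as the eye-colour marker for identifying transformants.

The driver half is the full yeast GAL4 transcriptional activator coding sequence, which lies just downstream of a short hsp70 promoter fragment that probably acts as the basal promoter. The GMR11F02 enhancer fragment named in the record is not annotated in the feature table. It presumably lies in the large unannotated region next to that promoter fragment and a Gateway attB2 site, but the record does not confirm its position.

The reporter half consists of five tandem UAS Gal4-binding sites and an hsp70 basal promoter driving a GFP coding sequence, annotated as monomeric EGFP (A206K). This sequence is flanked by Gateway attB1 and attB2 sites and followed by SV40 small t intron and polyadenylation sequences. The annotated SV40 T-antigen fragments and the SV40 NLS belong to this 3′ terminator region and are not expressed payload.

Gal4 produced under GMR11F02 control activates UAS-GFP in the same cells, which according to the record gives tissue-specific GFP expression in wing and haltere imaginal discs. The associated publication concerns multiplexed Cas12a sgRNA gene knockout in vivo, but the record does not describe this plasmid's specific role in that work.
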