Features (pLannotate 1.2.2; 30 found; start..end, strand, type, name):
   1721..1765    -  promoter       hsp70 promoter (fragment): Drosophila melanogaster hsp70Bb promoter
   1957..1981    +  protein_bind   attB2: mutant version of attB; recombination site for the Gateway® BP reaction BP Clonase™
   5807..5928    -  polyA_signal   SV40 poly(A) signal: SV40 polyadenylation signal
   5951..6034    -  CDS            large T antigen (fragment): large T antigen from SV40 (simian virus 40)
   6059..6193    -  CDS            LT_POVHA (fragment): Protein inferred from homology: Swiss-Prot protein existence level 3. Isoform large T antigen is a key early protein essential for both driving viral replication and inducing cellular transformation. Plays a role in viral genome replication by driving entry of quiescent cells into the cell cycle and by autoregulating the synthesis of viral early mRNA. Displays highly oncogenic activities by corrupting the host cellular checkpoint mechanisms that guard cell division and the transcription, replication, and repair of DNA. Participates in the modulation of cellular gene expression preceeding viral
   6200..6220    -  CDS            SV40 NLS: nuclear localization signal of SV40 (simian virus 40) large T antigen
   6350..6415    -  intron         small t intron: SV40 (simian virus 40) small t antigen intron
   6417..6491    -  CDS            small t antigen (fragment): SV40 (simian virus 40) small t antigen
   6506..6530    +  protein_bind   attB2: mutant version of attB; recombination site for the Gateway® BP reaction BP Clonase™
   6531..7250    -  CDS            mEGFP: enhanced GFP with monomerizing A206K mutation (Zacharias et al., 2002) mammalian codon-optimized
   7251..7275    -  protein_bind   attB1: mutant version of attB; recombination site for the Gateway® BP reaction BP Clonase™
   7318..7556    -  promoter       hsp70 promoter: Drosophila melanogaster hsp70Bb promoter
   7575..7669    -  protein_bind   5X UAS: five tandem copies of the "ScaI site" 17-mer CGGAGTACTGTCCTCCG, an upstream activating sequence (UAS) that efficiently binds yeast Gal4 (Webster et al., 1988; Pfeiffer et al., 2010) GAL4
   7668..7687    +  misc_feature   MCS (fragment): pUC18/19 multiple cloning site
   7709..11828   -  gene           mini-white: white; This modified version of the white gene lacks part of the first intron.
  11853..11871   -  promoter       T7 promoter: promoter for bacteriophage T7 RNA polymerase
  11874..12031   +  CDS            lacZα (fragment): LacZα fragment of β-galactosidase; lacZ fragment
  12036..12464   +  rep_origin     f1 ori (sequence partly withheld): f1 bacteriophage origin of replication; arrow indicates direction of (+) strand synthesis
  12517..12621   +  promoter       AmpR promoter: bla
  12622..13482   +  CDS            AmpR: β-lactamase; bla; confers resistance to ampicillin, carbenicillin, and related antibiotics
  13653..14241   +  rep_origin     ori: high-copy-number ColE1/pMB1/pBR322/pUC origin of replication
  14424..14516   +  CDS            lacI (fragment): lac repressor; lacI; The lac repressor binds to the lac operator to inhibit transcription in E. coli. This inhibition can be relieved by adding lactose or isopropyl-β-D-thiogalactopyranoside (IPTG).
  14529..14550   +  protein_bind   CAP binding site: CAP binding activates transcription in the presence of cAMP. E. coli catabolite activator protein
  14565..14595   +  promoter       lac promoter: promoter for the E. coli lac operon
  14599..14621   +  protein_bind   lac operator (fragment): The lac repressor binds to the lac operator to inhibit transcription in E. coli. This inhibition can be relieved by adding lactose or isopropyl-β-D-thiogalactopyranoside (IPTG). lac repressor encoded by lacI
  14664..14682   +  promoter       T3 promoter: promoter for bacteriophage T3 RNA polymerase
  14901..14970   -  protein_bind   attB: attB site for the φC31 integrase (Groth et al., 2000) phage φC31 integrase
  15020..15044   +  misc_feature   MCS (fragment): pBluescript multiple cloning site
  15281..15301   -  misc_feature   MCS (fragment): pBluescript multiple cloning site
  15540..1692    -  CDS            GAL4 (across the origin): GAL4 transcriptional activator; Saccharomyces cerevisiae GAL4
>Addgene plasmid #230907 | GMR11F02-Gal4 UAS-GFP | addgene full sequence | sequence record 458643 | Addgene NGS Result
ATAGCTACTTACAGACATAACAGTTCTTTGTGCTGCATCGCTTAACATGATGGAGCATCGTTTAACTTCA
TAACTTTGATGATCATTTTGATCCTGTTCTAGTTGTGACTTTTTCTGGGTAAAATTAGTGAAAAAATCTC
TTAATACATAAATGATAAGAGACAACTGTTTCCACTTCAGTTCGAATCTTGTAAAGGATAGCCAAGGGTG
TTCCTTCAACAAATTGGTTAGAGCGGTGGTGGAAATATCCATTTGTAAAAACTTTGGTGCCTGTCTCGAA
ACCTCCTCAATCTCATTACAAATCATCAAGCATTTTTTTGCACATATAGGACTTTTTTCTGCAGTTACTG
TTTTGTCTAGTTCATAGATTTTTGTGAAAACTTGTAAGAGCCTTGCTGTTTCAATGATGCCATGATATAT
GGTGGGACCTGTTGTGGTACGCTGCACATCGTCGACAGAAGAAGGGAAGGAGATTGTATTCTGAGAAAGC
TGGATGGATCGACCATAAAGCAGGGACAATTGGATCTCCCAAGAGTAGACAGACCACCAAATTCGGCGTC
TTTGTTCCAGAATGCTGCTATCACTGAAGGACGAGGGGAGGTCCCTATTCAAGCCCAATGATATGGCCAT
TCTTATGGAAAAGCTGTGAAAATTATAGCTAGTATTTGTTTTCTGCCTCCACTGTGTATATCGCGACAGA
AGATGTAGGGCTGTCACCAAAATTATGGAACCTGACTCGAAGACCTTGCTCGTCAAATGAGATTTAGCAT
TTTGATAGTAAAAAACATCTATATCAGTAGATTCCCCCTCTATACACCAGGCTCCAATGGCTAATATGCA
GTTAAAAAGGATTTGCCATTGATCCTTCGACGCGATTTCAATCTGGTTATTATACAACATCATTAGCGTC
GGTGAGTGCACGATAGGGCAGTAGGGGTGAAAATTATTGAGATAACTTTGAAGTAAACGGGATGTTGTGG
ATCTAGAAGCCAACGTGTATCTATCCGTAATCATGGTCGGGAGCCTGTTAACGTTAGAGTTCGTGTAATT
TTCCGGTTTAAAGCCAATAGATCGAAGAATACATAAGAGAGAACCGTCGCCAAAGAACCCATTATTGTTG
GGGTCCGTTTTCAGGAAGGGCAAGCCATCCGACATGTCATCCTCTTCAGACCAATCAAATCCATGAAGAG
CATCCCTGGGCATAAAATCCAACGGAATTGTGGAGTTATCATGATGAGCTGCCGAGTCAATCGATACAGT
CAACTGTCTTTGACCTTTGTTACTACTCTCTTCCGATGATGATGTCGCACTTATTCTATGCTGTCTCAAT
GTTAGAGGCATATCAGTCTCCACTGAAGCCAATCTATCTGTGACGGCATCTTTATTCACATTATCTTGTA
CAAATAATCCTGTTAACAATGCTTTTATATCCTGTAAAGAATCCATTTTCAAAATCATGTCAAGGTCTTC
TCGAGGAAAAATCAGTAGAAATAGCTGTTCCAGTCTTTCTAGCCTTGATTCCACTTCTGTCAGATGTGCC
CTAGTCAGCGGAGACCTTTTGGTTTTGGGAGAGTAGCGACACTCCCAGTTGTTCTTCAGACACTTGGCGC
ACTTCGGTTTTTCTTTGGAGCACTTGAGCTTTTTAAGTCGGCAAATATCGCATGCTTGTTCGATAGAAGA
CAGTAGCTTCATCTTTCAGGAGGCTTGCTTCAAGCTTGGGCTGCAGATTGTTTAGCTTGTTCAGCTGCGC
TTGTTTATTTGCTTACGGGATCCCGGATCTGGTACCGTTTGGTATGCGTCTTGTGATTCAAAGTTGGCTT
ATTCAAAGGATATTAACGAAGGCAGCGGCACGTCTGCTCGGCTCGAACATTCATTCACAACTGATGCTCT
CAGCCACCCCGCGCCCTTTTATACCGCTGCGCTCGATCCCCGGGCGAGCTCGGCCGGCCGTTTATCACCA
CTTTGTACAAGAAAGCTGGGTCGAATTCGCCCTTGGGGATTGGTCCGAAAAGAGGATACAACTGAAAAAT
GGAAATGTGAAAAATTCAGTTGAAATAAAACTATTTCCCCGCTATCAACTAGAGTTTTCGAGTCCATATA
CCACCTTCCCTACCGTCCTTCAGCATTCGTAAATTATTCACAATATATTGTCGGTTCCAGTAAAGCAATT
TTCAACAAATTTTCACAGCACTCTGCGTGACTCTAAGTAACGGAAATATCCGCTAACTATCACGGGAAAA
TCGAGAAGGAACAAGTTTACCAATACGACCACCCTCTGATCACGACAGCTGACGGCTTTTGGTTTCGATT
CATTGAAACAATATGAATAATTGGCCATAGCCAATAAGACTAGTTACTGGAACACCAGAAATTGATTGAC
AGCTGTGGTGTGCTAGCTGTTGTTGTCATTTCAAACGTCAACACGTACCCATAATGACCACCAAAAACCC
CATTGAACTCGTTGGCCACCAGACGGAACTTGGCTGGCAAATTAATTTCTATCGAGTGGAAATATGTTTA
TGAATTATTACTCAATTGCCGTGGGTTCTACACCTGATCGATTACGTCTGTTGTCATCGGTTAGGGGACT
TGCATTGCGGCCAGGGGGTGTTCCGTTCAAAAAACAATAAATATTATGACATATTGCATGTTTTGTATAT
AATTTCTGTGGTCAGCAGGAGGCGAGTCCATATACAAGAGGTCCGTTGCATGATTAACCCATATCTACCC
AATGCAGGTCCTTAGTGCAGCCAATAAAAACTAAAAAAAATATACTATATAAAGTCTTTATTTCATAAAG
CTCATAAAGGTTCCTTTAAATTGTATAAATTTGTATTGCTTCATTTTTAGTATAACATAATATATATTCG
CATTTTTAGTATTTATGATTCCGTCCCACCTCGTTCATAATGGGTTAATCATAACCACATTTCCAGTTCT
TAGCCAGGGATTAGCCAAATGCCAATTGGTAATTCGTAAACCAGTTCGGGGCGCCACTTTATCCAATTGA
AATGCCAAACGACTGCCACGCCCCCCGGCATCCAGGCGGCCCTCCCTTTACCCAACCGCCCCCCTTTCGC
CATCGCCGGCGACGGACTCCTCTGTCTTATTCGCAATACGAAATTAATTCTTTGCATATTGGCATGGTAT
TGTATAAATTAAATTTGCTTACACTGTCCACGCCCCTTGCATGTTGTTTAGCATATGCCACGCCCCCAAT
TGGGGCTTGCAGCACTTGGCATCCTTTTCGGTCGCTTAATTATAGCTTATCACATTTCCATAGCCGCGGA
TCGAGCTCGTTTTTCATCTTTGTCATTCTGTGGGGCTCTGTAATTGCGGGTCTTCGATATTTTCACAGTC
GCATAAATCAAAACGGGGAGTTAACAGCCTTTGACTCTTCGAAACCCCTGCACCCTGCACTCCTCTTCGC
CTGACCTTGGATTTTATTATAATAAAATCGCAAGTTAGGCATTCGGTATACCGTTAGTCGCTGTAGGCCA
CAAAAACTAATTGCAAAACAAAAGCATTCGCCAAAAATGTCACAACAAAGCAAAGTTCCCGAAAAAAAAG
GAGAAAACTTTCGGAAGGCGCACAAAAAATGTCGCAGACATAGGGGAATGCGAAGTTTTTTCCGCCCCTC
CCTCATTGTTTGCTATTTAAATTTTGATGGCATTGTGAACACCAACAACGATCGGTCTTCAAAGCGGTGC
CGAAAGTCTTTTCGTTGGCCAGAAGGGCGGGGTCATCGAAATCCGGTGCGGAATACAGTAGCTATAGAAT
ACAGCCAGCATTAGCATCATCGATCTGCCTTTGATGTATCTTTGTATCTGTCTTTGGCATTTCGTCATCG
TCGATGGCTCGCAAGCTGCTAGCGGTAGTTTTCAGGGTTGCCACATACATAATTTGTCATTTAAAACAAA
AACTTTTGCCCAGAATCAATAAAAAATTTGGATTTCCAATAAAATTCCTATTTATTATAACAATTATTGT
CACAAAAACAGAATTTTATTTTCTTTAAATTAAAATCAATATAATGAAAAATAAGTAATTGTCAAGCTTA
CTTCATTGACTTGGCAACTCTGGTCGTTGTTTTTGTTTGCCCCAGCAGACAGAATGTTGGCGATTTAAAT
TTTTTGGCAGCGGCAAGAAGCGGCTGCAACCGCAAAGTCGAAAGCCAAACAACAATCGGCAACAATCAAC
TACCAATTCAGTCTATAACCCGAAAACCGAAAGCCGAAAATATTTATGCATTTTGATGCGGCAAAATGAA
TGATTTGACTTTGACGAAAAGATGTCAATGCCATGAGGAGAAGTCGCAAAAAGACGTACACACACACACA
CAGCGCGCCGAAAGACAAAAGCTGGTCACAGAAGGAATGCATTGGGGACAAGGACTGGTCGCTTTTGGTG
GATATTAGTGCAAAACGCTTGGATCCTGCCGACAATTTAAATGCGCGCATGGGGCAGGAGGAGCGGCAGA
ACCTGATCCGGTCCACAGTGGCAACAATAATCAGAACATGGCCTCAACTCAACTCAACTCAACTCAGCTC
AGCTCGGCTCAGCTCAACGCCGCTCCTTTGCTTTTGCTTTGCTTTGTGGCAAATGTCGTTGATGCCGCTT
GATGAAAGCGTCAGAAATTGATGGATGTGAATGCTGGCTGAATGCTGTGAGAGGGGTTCTGGCCAGGGAC
TTTGGCTCCCAGCCGCAACGCAAATCTTTTGGGCTACTGTTGGGAGACCCGGAGCTCTTGTCCCTGGCCC
CATCCATCGGCTTTGTGGCCTTTGAAGTCGCTCGTTGCGGTAGCAATTTGTGCTTTAATTTGAGTTTAAA
AACTATGCACAGCTCCAGCTGAAGTTCCATTGTTAAAGCGTAGCGAAAATTGACGGACAAAGCTGCGTCT
TCTACAATATATGGGTATGTGTCATTTGTGGCCCTAAAAAGTCAACAAATTAGTAAATTTCATCTAATAG
ACAAACGACAAAAAAGCATTCCATATTATTTGTATCATTTAAATATCAATGCGATATACGTTTCATTTTC
CATCTGCATGTCCAGTTGACAAGGAATACACCAAAGAAATACCATAAAAATGCCGAACACAAGGCAGAGA
CATTTAAATTTGTTGTAATAAATTGTGCGATGTACGAGCGGCCATCGAAAATAACAACCGCGAAGACAAA
GCGTAACCGACCATCAATCGCGATCTGAAGTGCGACAGGGAACGGGAGACATTGCGGCAGAAATGATTGC
AGTTCATAAGGCCGACTGCCTTCTGAATATATGCGTGTAATGGCTTCCTTAAGGCCCAAACCAAAGCCAA
CCAAAACGGGTAGGAGGAGGGGGCAAGAGGAGGGCAGGGGTACGATCTTCAGCACATGATCAAAAATCAT
ACGGCCGACAGTGGAAGTCAAGAAAGGCAAGACCCGCTCACCGATGGCCAACATCATGATGATAATGATG
AGGTTGTCAACGTGGCCAATGCCGAGAATCAGTCACCAGCAAAATTAACGGACAGTGTCAAGGATGGAGT
TTCGATTATTCGTAGTTCCTGACTAAATATGGTGTTTATACTAAACGGATTTAGTAATTATTATTATTAT
CAGAATAATGATAGTACCTAATGTGTGTATTGTACTGATGTAGAAACTTATCTTATTGCAATATCAAGAT
TCTTTAGGGAAGAAAAAGTTTCTAGTCTTTAAAATATTAGTAATATGTTTTACTTAATTTCCAATTATTT
ATTTAAGTACTTTATGTTTTTATTAAAAGGTGCAGCCAGCAGTTACAAGTTGAAGGAGAGACATGATAAG
ATACATTGATGAGTTTGGACAAACCACAACTAGAATGCAGTGAAAAAAATGCTTTATTTGTGAAATTTGT
GATGCTATTGCTTTATTTGTAACCATTATAAGCTGCAATAAACAAGTTAACAACAACAATTGCATTCATT
TTATGTTTCAGGTTCAGGGGGAGGTGTGGGAGGTTTTTTAAAGCAAGTAAAACCTCTACAAATGTGGTAT
GGCTGATTATGATCTCTAGTCAAGGCACTATACATCAAATATTTTTCCATAATTTTCTTGTATAGCAGTG
CAGCTTTTTCCTTTGTGGTGTAAATAGCAAAGCAAGCAAGAGTTCTATTACTAAACACAGCATGACTCAA
AAAACTTAGCAATTCTGAAGGAAAGTCCTTGGGGTCTTCTACCTTTCTCTTCTTTTTTGGAGGAGTAGAA
TGTTGAGAGTCAGCAGTAGCCTCATCATCACTAGATGGCATTTCTTCTGAGCAAAACAGGTTTTCCTCAT
TAAAGGCATTCCACCACTGCTCCCATTCATCAGTTCCATAGGTTGGAATCTAAAATACACAAACAATTAG
AATCAGTAGTTTAACACATTATACACTTAAAAATTTTATATTTACCTTAGAGCTTTAAATCTCTGTAGGT
AGTTTGTCCAATTATGTCACACCACAGAAGTAAGGTTCCTTCACAAAGATCCGCTAGCTTACGTCACCAC
TTTGTACAAGAAAGCTGGGTTTACTTGTACAGCTCGTCCATGCCGAGAGTGATCCCGGCGGCGGTCACGA
ACTCCAGCAGGACCATGTGATCGCGCTTCTCGTTGGGGTCTTTGCTCAGCTTGGACTGGGTGCTCAGGTA
GTGGTTGTCGGGCAGCAGCACGGGGCCGTCGCCGATGGGGGTGTTCTGCTGGTAGTGGTCGGCGAGCTGC
ACGCTGCCGTCCTCGATGTTGTGGCGGATCTTGAAGTTCACCTTGATGCCGTTCTTCTGCTTGTCGGCCA
TGATATAGACGTTGTGGCTGTTGTAGTTGTACTCCAGCTTGTGCCCCAGGATGTTGCCGTCCTCCTTGAA
GTCGATGCCCTTCAGCTCGATGCGGTTCACCAGGGTGTCGCCCTCGAACTTCACCTCGGCGCGGGTCTTG
TAGTTGCCGTCGTCCTTGAAGAAGATGGTGCGCTCCTGGACGTAGCCTTCGGGCATGGCGGACTTGAAGA
AGTCGTGCTGCTTCATGTGGTCGGGGTAGCGGCTGAAGCACTGCACGCCGTAGGTCAGGGTGGTCACGAG
GGTGGGCCAGGGCACGGGCAGCTTGCCGGTGGTGCAGATGAACTTCAGGGTCAGCTTGCCGTAGGTGGCA
TCGCCCTCGCCCTCGCCGGACACGCTGAACTTGTGGCCGTTTACGTCGCCGTCCAGCTCGACCAGGATGG
GCACCACCCCGGTGAACAGCTCCTCGCCCTTGCTCACCATAGCCTGCTTTTTTGTACAAACTTGTATACC
GGTAGCAGATCTGTTAACGAATTCCCAATTCCCTATTCAGAGTTCTCTTCTTGTATTCAATAATTACTTC
TTGGCAGATTTCAGTAGTTGCAGTTGATTTACTTGGTTGCTGGTTACTTTTAATTGATTCACTTTAACTT
GCACTTTACTGCAGATTGTTTAGCTTGTTCAGCTGCGCTTGTTTATTTGCTTAGCTTTCGCTTAGCGACG
TGTTCACTTTGCTTGTTTGAATTGAATTGTCGCTCCGTAGACGAAGCGCCTCTATTTATACTCCGGCGCT
CGCTAGAGTCTCCGCTCGGAGGACAGTACTCCGCTCGGAGGACAGTACTCCGCTCGGAGGACAGTACTCC
GCTCGGAGGACAGTACTCCGCTCGGAGGACAGTACTCCGACCTGCAGGCATGCAAGCATTTAAATCCTAA
GCTCTAGCCTAGTTCCAGTGAAATCCAAGCATTTTCTAAATTAAATGTATTCTTATTATTATAGTTGTTA
TTTTTGATATATATAAACAACACTATTATGCCCACCATTTTTTTGAGATGCATCTACACAAGGAACAAAC
ACTGGATGTCACTTTCAGTTCAAATTGTAACGCTAATCACTCCGAACAGGTCACAAAAAATTACCTTAAA
AAGTCATAATATTAAATTAGAATAAATATAGCTGTGAGGGAAATATATACAAATATATTGGAGCAAATAA
ATTGTACATACAAATATTTATTACTAATTTCTATTGAGACGAAATGAACCACTCGGAACCATTTGAGCGA
ACCGAATCGCGCGGAACTAACGACAGTCGCTCCAAGGTCGTCGAACAAAAGGTGAATGTGTTGCGGAGAG
CGGGTGGGAGACAGCGAAAGAGCAACTACGAAACGTGGTGTGGTGGAGGTGAATTATGAAGAGGGCGCGC
GATTTGAAAAGTATGTATATAAAAAATATATCCCGGTGTTTTATGTAGCGATAAACGAGTTTTTGATGTA
AGGTATGCAGGTGTGTAAGTCTTTTGGTTAGAAGACAAATCCAAAGTCTACTTGTGGGGATGTTCGAAGG
GGAAATACTTGTATTCTATAGGTCATATCTTGTTTTTATTGGCACAAATATAATTACATTAGCTTTTTGA
GGGGGCAATAAACAGTAAACACGATGGTAATAATGGTAAAAAAAAAAAACAAGCAGTTATTTCGGATATA
TGTCGGCTACTCCTTGCGTCGGGCCCGAAGTCTTAGAGCCAGATATGCGAGCACCCGGAAGCTCACGATG
AGAATGGCCAGACCCACGTAGTCCAGCGGCAGATCGGCGGCGGAGAAGTTAAGCGTCTCCAGGATGACCT
TGCCCGAACTGGGGCACGTGGTGTTCGACGATGTGCAGCTAATTTCGCCCGGCTCCACGTCCGCCCATTG
GTTAATCAGCAGACCCTCGTTGGCGTAACGGAACCATGAGAGGTACGACAACCATTTGAGGTATACTGGC
ACCGAGCCCGAGTTCAAGAAGAAGCCGCCAAAGAGCAGGAATGGTATGATAACCGGCGGACCCACAGACA
GCGCCATCGAGGTCGAGGAGCTGGCGCAGGATATTAGATATCCGAAGGACGTTGACACATTGGCCACCAG
AGTGACCAGCGCCAGGCAGTTGAAGAAGTGCAGCACTCCGGCCCGCAGTCCGATCATCGGATAGGCAATC
GCCGTGAAGACCAGTGGCACTGTGAGAAAAAGCGGCAATTCGGCAATCGTTTTGCCCAGAAAGTATGTGT
CACAGCGATAAAGTCGACTTCGGGCCTCCCTCATAAAAACTGGCAGCTCTGAGGTGAACACCTAAATCGA
ATCGATTCATTAGAAAGTTAGTAAATTATTGAAATGCAAATGTATTCTAAACATGACTTACATTTATCGT
GGCAAAGACGTTTTGAAAGGTCATGTTGGTCAGGAAGAGGAAGATGGCTCCGTTGATATTCATCACACCC
ACTTGCGTGAGTTGTTGGCCCAAAAAGATGAGGCCAATCAAGATGGCAACCATCTGCAAATTAAAATGTT
ACTCGCATCTCATTAATATTCGCGAGTTAAATGAAATTTATTTATCTTCTGCAAAACTATAAACTATACA
TCTCATTGAAAAAAACTAAGAAGGGTGTGGAATCAGGCAATTCTATCTAAAATCTAGCGAATTTGTTTCC
AAGAATTGTAAGCGTTATATCATTTGTTTCCACTGGAACCACTCACCGTTGTCTGAATAAGTCGCACTTT
TACGAGGAGTGGTTCCTTGAGCACCGACAGCCAGGATCGCCACAGGACCGCCCGGAACTGCATGAACCAG
GTGGCCTTGTAGGTGTACCCATTCTCCGGCTGCTCCAGTGGCTTCTCCAGATTTTTGGTGGCCAACAACT
GCTCCATATCCCGGGCTACTTTGCTAATGGCAAAATTGTCGCATATCTTGGCGATCCGATCACGGGACTC
GATCTCCCGTCCGGGCACAACGGCCAACACCTGTACGTAAAAGTCCGCCGGATTGTAGTTGGTAGGACAC
TGGGCACCCACGCTGGATAGGAGTTGAGATGTTATGTAATACTAGATACCCTTAATAAACACATCGAACT
CACTAGGAAAAGAAGTCGACGGCTTCGCTGGGAGTGCCCAAGAAAGCTACCCTGCCCTCGGCCATCAGAA
GGATCTTGTCAAAGAGCTCAAACAGCTCGGAAGACGGCTGATGAATGGTCAGGATGACGGTCTTGCCCTT
CTGCGACAGCTTCTTCAGCACCTGGACGACGCTGTGGGCGGTAAAGGAGTCCAGTCCGGAGGTGGGCTCA
TCGCAGATCAGAAGCGGCGGATCGGTTAGAGCCTCGGAGGCGAATGCCAGACGCTTCCTTTCTCCGCCGG
ACAGACCTTTCACCCTGCCGGGCACACCGATGATCGTGTGCTGACATTTGCTGAGCGAAAGCTCCTGGAT
CACCTGATCCACGCGGGCCACTCGCTGCCGATAGGTCAGATGTCGTGGCATCCGCACCATGGCTTGGAAA
ATCAGGTGTTCCCTGGCCGTTAGGGAGCCGATAAAGAGGTCATCCTGCTGGACATAGGCGCACCTGGCCT
GCATCTCCTTGGCGTCCACAGGTTGGCCATTGAGCAGTCGCATCCCGGATGGCGATACTTGGATGCCCTG
CGGCGATCGAAAGGCAAGGGCATTCAGCAGGGTCGTCTTTCCGGCACCGGAACTGCCCATCACGGCCAAA
AGTTCGCCCGGATAGGCCACGCCGCAAACTGAGTTTCAAATTGGTAATTGGACCCTTTATTAAGATTTCA
CACAGATCAGCCGACTGCGAATAGAAACTCACCGTTCTTGAGCAAATGTTTCCTGGGCGCCGGTATGTGT
CGCTCGTTGCAGAATAGTCCGCGTGTCCGGTTGACCAGCTGCCGCCATCCGGAGCCCGGCTGATTGACCG
CCCCAAAGATGTCCATATTGTGCCAGGCATAGGTGAGGTTCTCGGCTAGTTGGCCGCTCCCTGAACCGGA
GTCCTCCGGCGGACTGGGTGGCCGGAGCGTGCCGTAGTTTTTGGCCTGCCCGAAGCCCTGGTTAATGCAG
CTCTGCGAAGCCGCTCCGCTGTCACCCTGCAATGATAGGGGATCTCAAATATCAACTACAAGCGTTATGC
TCATCTAACCCCGAACAAAAAGTACCCCGAAGTATCCTACGAAGTAGGTTTATACTTTTATTTATTTTTT
GTGCATCTAGGATCAGCTTAAAATATCTGGTTGTTATATTTTTTGTAAAAAAGAATATAGTCGAAAATGA
ATGCCTTTAGATGTCTTGATCATGATATGATCTCAAAAATTGTCTTATATAGCGAGAACAGCTACCAGAA
TAATCTGTTTCGTGTCACTATTTGTTTGTGCAATTGCGGTTTGGGATTTTTGTGGGTCGCAGTTCTCACG
CCGCAGACAATTTGATGTTGCAATCGCAGTTCCTATAGATCAAGTGAACTTAAGATGTATGCACATGTAC
TACTCACATTGTTCAGATGCTCGGCAGATGGGTGTTTGCTGCCTCCGCGAATTAATAGCTCCTGATCCTC
TTGGCCCATTGCCGGGATTTTTCACACTTTCCCCTGCTTACCCACCCAAAACCAATCACCACCCCAATCA
CTCAAAAAACAAACAAAAATAAGAAGCGAGAGGAGTTTTGGCACAGCACTTTGTGTTTAATTGATGGCGT
AAACCGCTTGGAGCTTCGTCACGAAACCGCTGACAAAATGCAACTGAAGGCGGACATTGACGCTACGTAA
CGCTACAAACGGTGGCGAAAGAGATAGCGGACGCAGCGGCGAAAGAGACGGCGATATTTCTGTGGACAGA
GAAGGAGGCAAACAGCGCTGACTTTGAGTGGAATGTCATTTTGAGTGAGAGGTAATCGAAAGAACCTGGT
ACATCAAATACCCTTGGATCGAAGTAAATTTAAAACTGATCAGATAAGTTCAATGATATCCAGTGCAGTA
AAAAAAAAAAATGTTTTTTTTATCTACTTTCCGCAAAAATGGGTTTTATTAACTTACATACATACTAGGG
GCCCGGTACGTACCCAATTCGCCCTATAGTGAGTCGTATTACAATTCACTGGCCGTCGTTTTACAACGTC
GTGACTGGGAAAACCCTGGCGTTACCCAACTTAATCGCCTTGCAGCACATCCCCCTTTCGCCAGCTGGCG
TAATAGCGAAGAGGCCCGCACCGATCGCCCTTCCCAACAGTTGCGCAGCCTGAATGGCGAATGGG
[124 nt withheld, positions 12036-12159]
C
[91 nt withheld, positions 12161-12251]
A
[49 nt withheld, positions 12253-12301]
CCTTTGACGTTGGAGTCCACGTTCTTT
[37 nt withheld, positions 12329-12365]
ACCCTATCTCGGTCTATTCTTTTGATTTATAAGGGATTTTGCCGATTTCGGCCTATTGGTTAAAAAATGA
GCTGATTTAACAAAAATTTAACGCGAATTTTAACAAAATATTAACGCTTACAATTTAGGTGGCACTTTTC
GGGGAAATGTGCGCGGAACCCCTATTTGTTTATTTTTCTAAATACATTCAAATATGTATCCGCTCATGAG
ACAATAACCCTGATAAATGCTTCAATAATATTGAAAAAGGAAGAGTATGAGTATTCAACATTTCCGTGTC
GCCCTTATTCCCTTTTTTGCGGCATTTTGCCTTCCTGTTTTTGCTCACCCAGAAACGCTGGTGAAAGTAA
AAGATGCTGAAGATCAGTTGGGTGCACGAGTGGGTTACATCGAACTGGATCTCAACAGCGGTAAGATCCT
TGAGAGTTTTCGCCCCGAAGAACGTTTTCCAATGATGAGCACTTTTAAAGTTCTGCTATGTGGCGCGGTA
TTATCCCGTATTGACGCCGGGCAAGAGCAACTCGGTCGCCGCATACACTATTCTCAGAATGACTTGGTTG
AGTACTCACCAGTCACAGAAAAGCATCTTACGGATGGCATGACAGTAAGAGAATTATGCAGTGCTGCCAT
AACCATGAGTGATAACACTGCGGCCAACTTACTTCTGACAACGATCGGAGGACCGAAGGAGCTAACCGCT
TTTTTGCACAACATGGGGGATCATGTAACTCGCCTTGATCGTTGGGAACCGGAGCTGAATGAAGCCATAC
CAAACGACGAGCGTGACACCACGATGCCTGTAGCAATGGCAACAACGTTGCGCAAACTATTAACTGGCGA
ACTACTTACTCTAGCTTCCCGGCAACAATTAATAGACTGGATGGAGGCGGATAAAGTTGCAGGACCACTT
CTGCGCTCGGCCCTTCCGGCTGGCTGGTTTATTGCTGATAAATCTGGAGCCGGTGAGCGTGGGTCTCGCG
GTATCATTGCAGCACTGGGGCCAGATGGTAAGCCCTCCCGTATCGTAGTTATCTACACGACGGGGAGTCA
GGCAACTATGGATGAACGAAATAGACAGATCGCTGAGATAGGTGCCTCACTGATTAAGCATTGGTAACTG
TCAGACCAAGTTTACTCATATATACTTTAGATTGATTTAAAACTTCATTTTTAATTTAAAAGGATCTAGG
TGAAGATCCTTTTTGATAATCTCATGACCAAAATCCCTTAACGTGAGTTTTCGTTCCACTGAGCGTCAGA
CCCCGTAGAAAAGATCAAAGGATCTTCTTGAGATCCTTTTTTTCTGCGCGTAATCTGCTGCTTGCAAACA
AAAAAACCACCGCTACCAGCGGTGGTTTGTTTGCCGGATCAAGAGCTACCAACTCTTTTTCCGAAGGTAA
CTGGCTTCAGCAGAGCGCAGATACCAAATACTGTTCTTCTAGTGTAGCCGTAGTTAGGCCACCACTTCAA
GAACTCTGTAGCACCGCCTACATACCTCGCTCTGCTAATCCTGTTACCAGTGGCTGCTGCCAGTGGCGAT
AAGTCGTGTCTTACCGGGTTGGACTCAAGACGATAGTTACCGGATAAGGCGCAGCGGTCGGGCTGAACGG
GGGGTTCGTGCACACAGCCCAGCTTGGAGCGAACGACCTACACCGAACTGAGATACCTACAGCGTGAGCT
ATGAGAAAGCGCCACGCTTCCCGAAGGGAGAAAGGCGGACAGGTATCCGGTAAGCGGCAGGGTCGGAACA
GGAGAGCGCACGAGGGAGCTTCCAGGGGGAAACGCCTGGTATCTTTATAGTCCTGTCGGGTTTCGCCACC
TCTGACTTGAGCGTCGATTTTTGTGATGCTCGTCAGGGGGGCGGAGCCTATGGAAAAACGCCAGCAACGC
GGCCTTTTTACGGTTCCTGGCCTTTTGCTGGCCTTTTGCTCACATGTTCTTTCCTGCGTTATCCCCTGAT
TCTGTGGATAACCGTATTACCGCCTTTGAGTGAGCTGATACCGCTCGCCGCAGCCGAACGACCGAGCGCA
GCGAGTCAGTGAGCGAGGAAGCGGAAGAGCGCCCAATACGCAAACCGCCTCTCCCCGCGCGTTGGCCGAT
TCATTAATGCAGCTGGCACGACAGGTTTCCCGACTGGAAAGCGGGCAGTGAGCGCAACGCAATTAATGTG
AGTTAGCTCACTCATTAGGCACCCCAGGCTTTACACTTTATGCTTCCGGCTCGTATGTTGTGTGGAATTG
TGAGCGGATAACAATTTCACACAGGAAACAGCTATGACCATGATTACGCCAAGCTCGAAATTAACCCTCA
CTAAAGGGAACAAAAGCTGGCTAGAACTAGTGTCGACATGCCCGCCGTGACCGTCGAGAACCCGCTGACG
CTGCCCCGCGTATCCGCACCCGCCGACGCCGTCGCACGTCCCGTGCTCACCGTGACCACCGCGCCCAGCG
GTTTCGAGGGCGAGGGCTTCCCGGTGCGCCGCGCGTTCGCCGGGATCAACTACCGCCACCTCGACCCGTT
CATCATGATGGACCAGATGGGTGAGGTGGAGTACGCGCCCGGGGAGCCCAAGGGCACGCCCTGGCACCCG
CACCGCGGCTTCGAGACCGTGACCTACATCGTCGACACTAGTGGATCTAAGCTTACCGAGCTCAGCGGCC
GCTCTAGAACTAGTGGATCTAAACGAGTTTTTAAGCAAACTCACTCCCTGACAATAAAAACGCAATTATC
TTTAAATAAATATATTCTATTTATTAACCAAGTAGCTAATATAGCTAAAATCAATTTGTTGCTAACTTAA
AACTAACATAATTATGTATTAGTTATTTACATTCTTTTGGTTGGTTACAACCAAATAAATAATATCACTT
TTAAAAACTTAAGCCAGGAACTGAATAATTTTCTATTTGGCTTTAGTCGACGGTATCGATAAGCTTCTGA
ATAAGCCCTCGTAATATATTTTCATGAAGAATTTAGGTCCAAAAAAAAGATGGGCATTAATTCTAGTCAT
TTAAAAAATTCTATAGATCAGAGGTTACATGGCCAAGATTGAAACTTAGAGGAGTATAGTTACATAAAAG
AAGGCAAAACGATGTATAAATGAAAGAAATTGAGATGGTGCACGATGCACAGTTGAAGTGAACTTGCGGG
GTTTTTCAGTATCTACGATTCATTTTACTCTTTTTTTGGGTTTGGTGGGGTATCTTCATCATCGAATAGA
TAGTTATATACATCATCCATTGTAGTGGTATTAAACATCCCTGTAGTGATTCCAAACGCGTTATACGCAG
TTTGGTCCGTCCAACCAGGTGACAGTGGTTTTGAATTATTACCATCATCAATTTTACTAGCCGTGATTTC
ATTATTCATGAAGTTATCATGAACGTTAGAGGAGGCAATTGGTTGTGAAAGCGCTTGAGAATTTGTTTGA
GTTGTTATGAGGTTCGGACCGTTGCTACTGTTAGTGAAAGTGAAGGACAATGAGCTATCAGCAATATTCC
CACTTTGATTAAAATTGGCGCCACCAAACAAAGCAGACGGGGTCAGTGGCACTAATGATTGCAGCTGTTG
CTGTTGCCCTAGAAAAGGCGTGACTGAGCGATGCGAAGGTGTGCTTCTTGGTATTGTCACTGGAGAGTTA
CGAGAGGGTGGACGGTTAGATAACAGCTTGACTAGATCACTGAAACTTGCTCCTGATTTCAATGGCACAG
GTGAAGGCCCTACTGAGCCAGGAGAAACATATTTAACACTGATATTGTTGACATTTTCCTCCGGAAGAGT
AGGGTATTGGGCGATAGTTGCAGAACCGACAATATTTTTAATGGCGCTACCATTACTATTGTTATAACTG
ATATGCGGTAATGGGATTGCACACTGTGATAACAGAAACGGCGCACATACCTCTTCCAGTACTTGAATGT
ATTTTTCACAAGTCTGGATTTTAAAAGTGGCCAGTTTTTTTAATAGCATCAGAACAGTGTTAATTTGTTG
TAATAATTGTGCGGTCTCGTTATTCTCAGCATTCGATTTTGAGTTTGAGAGTAGAGTCTTTATGGGTACT
AGGACTGCATTGAACAAGTAATAAGAACAATTCCAGGCAAAATATGGGGTGACATTATGATTGTCCAT
